>Addgene plasmid #118188 | lentiSAMv2 GLIS3 TSS-guide1 | addgene full sequence | sequence record 239681 | Addgene NGS Result
GTTTTAGAGCTAGGCCAACATGAGGATCACCCATGTCTGCAGGGCCTAGCAAGTTAAAATAAGGCTAGTC
CGTTATCAACTTGGCCAACATGAGGATCACCCATGTCTGCAGGGCCAAGTGGCACCGAGTCGGTGCTTTT
TTTGGATCCTAGGTCTTGAAAGGAGTGGGAATTGGCTCCGGTGCCCGTCAGTGGGCAGAGCGCACATCGC
CCACAGTCCCCGAGAAGTTGGGGGGAGGGGTCGGCAATTGATCCGGTGCCTAGAGAAGGTGGCGCGGGGT
AAACTGGGAAAGTGATGTCGTGTACTGGCTCCGCCTTTTTCCCGAGGGTGGGGGAGAACCGTATATAAGT
GCAGTAGTCGCCGTGAACGTTCTTTTTCGCAACGGGTTTGCCGCCAGAACACAGGCGTACGGCCACCATG
AAAAGGCCGGCGGCCACGAAAAAGGCCGGCCAGGCAAAAAAGAAAAAGGACAAGAAGTACAGCATCGGCC
TGGCCATCGGCACCAACTCTGTGGGCTGGGCCGTGATCACCGACGAGTACAAGGTGCCCAGCAAGAAATT
CAAGGTGCTGGGCAACACCGACCGGCACAGCATCAAGAAGAACCTGATCGGAGCCCTGCTGTTCGACAGC
GGCGAAACAGCCGAGGCCACCCGGCTGAAGAGAACCGCCAGAAGAAGATACACCAGACGGAAGAACCGGA
TCTGCTATCTGCAAGAGATCTTCAGCAACGAGATGGCCAAGGTGGACGACAGCTTCTTCCACAGACTGGA
AGAGTCCTTCCTGGTGGAAGAGGATAAGAAGCACGAGCGGCACCCCATCTTCGGCAACATCGTGGACGAG
GTGGCCTACCACGAGAAGTACCCCACCATCTACCACCTGAGAAAGAAACTGGTGGACAGCACCGACAAGG
CCGACCTGCGGCTGATCTATCTGGCCCTGGCCCACATGATCAAGTTCCGGGGCCACTTCCTGATCGAGGG
CGACCTGAACCCCGACAACAGCGACGTGGACAAGCTGTTCATCCAGCTGGTGCAGACCTACAACCAGCTG
TTCGAGGAAAACCCCATCAACGCCAGCGGCGTGGACGCCAAGGCCATCCTGTCTGCCAGACTGAGCAAGA
GCAGACGGCTGGAAAATCTGATCGCCCAGCTGCCCGGCGAGAAGAAGAATGGCCTGTTCGGCAACCTGAT
TGCCCTGAGCCTGGGCCTGACCCCCAACTTCAAGAGCAACTTCGACCTGGCCGAGGATGCCAAACTGCAG
CTGAGCAAGGACACCTACGACGACGACCTGGACAACCTGCTGGCCCAGATCGGCGACCAGTACGCCGACC
TGTTTCTGGCCGCCAAGAACCTGTCCGACGCCATCCTGCTGAGCGACATCCTGAGAGTGAACACCGAGAT
CACCAAGGCCCCCCTGAGCGCCTCTATGATCAAGAGATACGACGAGCACCACCAGGACCTGACCCTGCTG
AAAGCTCTCGTGCGGCAGCAGCTGCCTGAGAAGTACAAAGAGATTTTCTTCGACCAGAGCAAGAACGGCT
ACGCCGGCTACATTGACGGCGGAGCCAGCCAGGAAGAGTTCTACAAGTTCATCAAGCCCATCCTGGAAAA
GATGGACGGCACCGAGGAACTGCTCGTGAAGCTGAACAGAGAGGACCTGCTGCGGAAGCAGCGGACCTTC
GACAACGGCAGCATCCCCCACCAGATCCACCTGGGAGAGCTGCACGCCATTCTGCGGCGGCAGGAAGATT
TTTACCCATTCCTGAAGGACAACCGGGAAAAGATCGAGAAGATCCTGACCTTCCGCATCCCCTACTACGT
GGGCCCTCTGGCCAGGGGAAACAGCAGATTCGCCTGGATGACCAGAAAGAGCGAGGAAACCATCACCCCC
TGGAACTTCGAGGAAGTGGTGGACAAGGGCGCTTCCGCCCAGAGCTTCATCGAGCGGATGACCAACTTCG
ATAAGAACCTGCCCAACGAGAAGGTGCTGCCCAAGCACAGCCTGCTGTACGAGTACTTCACCGTGTATAA
CGAGCTGACCAAAGTGAAATACGTGACCGAGGGAATGAGAAAGCCCGCCTTCCTGAGCGGCGAGCAGAAA
AAGGCCATCGTGGACCTGCTGTTCAAGACCAACCGGAAAGTGACCGTGAAGCAGCTGAAAGAGGACTACT
TCAAGAAAATCGAGTGCTTCGACTCCGTGGAAATCTCCGGCGTGGAAGATCGGTTCAACGCCTCCCTGGG
CACATACCACGATCTGCTGAAAATTATCAAGGACAAGGACTTCCTGGACAATGAGGAAAACGAGGACATT
CTGGAAGATATCGTGCTGACCCTGACACTGTTTGAGGACAGAGAGATGATCGAGGAACGGCTGAAAACCT
ATGCCCACCTGTTCGACGACAAAGTGATGAAGCAGCTGAAGCGGCGGAGATACACCGGCTGGGGCAGGCT
GAGCCGGAAGCTGATCAACGGCATCCGGGACAAGCAGTCCGGCAAGACAATCCTGGATTTCCTGAAGTCC
GACGGCTTCGCCAACAGAAACTTCATGCAGCTGATCCACGACGACAGCCTGACCTTTAAAGAGGACATCC
AGAAAGCCCAGGTGTCCGGCCAGGGCGATAGCCTGCACGAGCACATTGCCAATCTGGCCGGCAGCCCCGC
CATTAAGAAGGGCATCCTGCAGACAGTGAAGGTGGTGGACGAGCTCGTGAAAGTGATGGGCCGGCACAAG
CCCGAGAACATCGTGATCGAAATGGCCAGAGAGAACCAGACCACCCAGAAGGGACAGAAGAACAGCCGCG
AGAGAATGAAGCGGATCGAAGAGGGCATCAAAGAGCTGGGCAGCCAGATCCTGAAAGAACACCCCGTGGA
AAACACCCAGCTGCAGAACGAGAAGCTGTACCTGTACTACCTGCAGAATGGGCGGGATATGTACGTGGAC
CAGGAACTGGACATCAACCGGCTGTCCGACTACGATGTGGACCACATCGTGCCTCAGAGCTTTCTGAAGG
ACGACTCCATCGACAACAAGGTGCTGACCAGAAGCGACAAGGCCCGGGGCAAGAGCGACAACGTGCCCTC
CGAAGAGGTCGTGAAGAAGATGAAGAACTACTGGCGGCAGCTGCTGAACGCCAAGCTGATTACCCAGAGA
AAGTTCGACAATCTGACCAAGGCCGAGAGAGGCGGCCTGAGCGAACTGGATAAGGCCGGCTTCATCAAGA
GACAGCTGGTGGAAACCCGGCAGATCACAAAGCACGTGGCACAGATCCTGGACTCCCGGATGAACACTAA
GTACGACGAGAATGACAAGCTGATCCGGGAAGTGAAAGTGATCACCCTGAAGTCCAAGCTGGTGTCCGAT
TTCCGGAAGGATTTCCAGTTTTACAAAGTGCGCGAGATCAACAACTACCACCACGCCCACGACGCCTACC
TGAACGCCGTCGTGGGAACCGCCCTGATCAAAAAGTACCCTAAGCTGGAAAGCGAGTTCGTGTACGGCGA
CTACAAGGTGTACGACGTGCGGAAGATGATCGCCAAGAGCGAGCAGGAAATCGGCAAGGCTACCGCCAAG
TACTTCTTCTACAGCAACATCATGAACTTTTTCAAGACCGAGATTACCCTGGCCAACGGCGAGATCCGGA
AGCGGCCTCTGATCGAGACAAACGGCGAAACCGGGGAGATCGTGTGGGATAAGGGCCGGGATTTTGCCAC
CGTGCGGAAAGTGCTGAGCATGCCCCAAGTGAATATCGTGAAAAAGACCGAGGTGCAGACAGGCGGCTTC
AGCAAAGAGTCTATCCTGCCCAAGAGGAACAGCGATAAGCTGATCGCCAGAAAGAAGGACTGGGACCCTA
AGAAGTACGGCGGCTTCGACAGCCCCACCGTGGCCTATTCTGTGCTGGTGGTGGCCAAAGTGGAAAAGGG
CAAGTCCAAGAAACTGAAGAGTGTGAAAGAGCTGCTGGGGATCACCATCATGGAAAGAAGCAGCTTCGAG
AAGAATCCCATCGACTTTCTGGAAGCCAAGGGCTACAAAGAAGTGAAAAAGGACCTGATCATCAAGCTGC
CTAAGTACTCCCTGTTCGAGCTGGAAAACGGCCGGAAGAGAATGCTGGCCTCTGCCGGCGAACTGCAGAA
GGGAAACGAACTGGCCCTGCCCTCCAAATATGTGAACTTCCTGTACCTGGCCAGCCACTATGAGAAGCTG
AAGGGCTCCCCCGAGGATAATGAGCAGAAACAGCTGTTTGTGGAACAGCACAAGCACTACCTGGACGAGA
TCATCGAGCAGATCAGCGAGTTCTCCAAGAGAGTGATCCTGGCCGACGCTAATCTGGACAAAGTGCTGTC
CGCCTACAACAAGCACCGGGATAAGCCCATCAGAGAGCAGGCCGAGAATATCATCCACCTGTTTACCCTG
ACCAATCTGGGAGCCCCTGCCGCCTTCAAGTACTTTGACACCACCATCGACCGGAAGAGGTACACCAGCA
CCAAAGAGGTGCTGGACGCCACCCTGATCCACCAGAGCATCACCGGCCTGTACGAGACACGGATCGACCT
GTCTCAGCTGGGAGGCGACAGCGCTGGAGGAGGTGGAAGCGGAGGAGGAGGAAGCGGAGGAGGAGGTAGC
GGACCTAAGAAAAAGAGGAAGGTGGCGGCCGCTGGATCCGGACGGGCTGACGCATTGGACGATTTTGATC
TGGATATGCTGGGAAGTGACGCCCTCGATGATTTTGACCTTGACATGCTTGGTTCGGATGCCCTTGATGA
CTTTGACCTCGACATGCTCGGCAGTGACGCCCTTGATGATTTCGACCTGGACATGCTGATTAACTGTACA
GGCAGTGGAGAGGGCAGAGGAAGTCTGCTAACATGCGGTGACGTCGAGGAGAATCCTGGCCCAATGGCCA
AGCCTTTGTCTCAAGAAGAATCCACCCTCATTGAAAGAGCAACGGCTACAATCAACAGCATCCCCATCTC
TGAAGACTACAGCGTCGCCAGCGCAGCTCTCTCTAGCGACGGCCGCATCTTCACTGGTGTCAATGTATAT
CATTTTACTGGGGGACCTTGTGCAGAACTCGTGGTGCTGGGCACTGCTGCTGCTGCGGCAGCTGGCAACC
TGACTTGTATCGTCGCGATCGGAAATGAGAACAGGGGCATCTTGAGCCCCTGCGGACGGTGCCGACAGGT
GCTTCTCGATCTGCATCCTGGGATCAAAGCCATAGTGAAGGACAGTGATGGACAGCCGACGGCAGTTGGG
ATTCGTGAATTGCTGCCCTCTGGTTATGTGTGGGAGGGCTAAGAATTCGATATCAAGCTTATCGGTAATC
AACCTCTGGATTACAAAATTTGTGAAAGATTGACTGGTATTCTTAACTATGTTGCTCCTTTTACGCTATG
TGGATACGCTGCTTTAATGCCTTTGTATCATGCTATTGCTTCCCGTATGGCTTTCATTTTCTCCTCCTTG
TATAAATCCTGGTTGCTGTCTCTTTATGAGGAGTTGTGGCCCGTTGTCAGGCAACGTGGCGTGGTGTGCA
CTGTGTTTGCTGACGCAACCCCCACTGGTTGGGGCATTGCCACCACCTGTCAGCTCCTTTCCGGGACTTT
CGCTTTCCCCCTCCCTATTGCCACGGCGGAACTCATCGCCGCCTGCCTTGCCCGCTGCTGGACAGGGGCT
CGGCTGTTGGGCACTGACAATTCCGTGGTGTTGTCGGGGAAATCATCGTCCTTTCCTTGGCTGCTCGCCT
GTGTTGCCACCTGGATTCTGCGCGGGACGTCCTTCTGCTACGTCCCTTCGGCCCTCAATCCAGCGGACCT
TCCTTCCCGCGGCCTGCTGCCGGCTCTGCGGCCTCTTCCGCGTCTTCGCCTTCGCCCTCAGACGAGTCGG
ATCTCCCTTTGGGCCGCCTCCCCGCATCGATACCGTCGACCTCGAGACCTAGAAAAACATGGAGCAATCA
CAAGTAGCAATACAGCAGCTACCAATGCTGATTGTGCCTGGCTAGAAGCACAAGAGGAGGAGGAGGTGGG
TTTTCCAGTCACACCTCAGGTACCTTTAAGACCAATGACTTACAAGGCAGCTGTAGATCTTAGCCACTTT
TTAAAAGAAAAGGGGGGACTGGAAGGGCTAATTCACTCCCAACGAAGACAAGATATCCTTGATCTGTGGA
TCTACCACACACAAGGCTACTTCCCTGATTGGCAGAACTACACACCAGGGCCAGGGATCAGATATCCACT
GACCTTTGGATGGTGCTACAAGCTAGTACCAGTTGAGCAAGAGAAGGTAGAAGAAGCCAATGAAGGAGAG
AACACCCGCTTGTTACACCCTGTGAGCCTGCATGGGATGGATGACCCGGAGAGAGAAGTATTAGAGTGGA
GGTTTGACAGCCGCCTAGCATTTCATCACATGGCCCGAGAGCTGCATCCGGACTGTACTGGGTCTCTCTG
GTTAGACCAGATCTGAGCCTGGGAGCTCTCTGGCTAACTAGGGAACCCACTGCTTAAGCCTCAATAAAGC
TTGCCTTGAGTGCTTCAAGTAGTGTGTGCCCGTCTGTTGTGTGACTCTGGTAACTAGAGATCCCTCAGAC
CCTTTTAGTCAGTGTGGAAAATCTCTAGCAGGGCCCGTTTAAACCCGCTGATCAGCCTCGACTGTGCCTT
CTAGTTGCCAGCCATCTGTTGTTTGCCCCTCCCCCGTGCCTTCCTTGACCCTGGAAGGTGCCACTCCCAC
TGTCCTTTCCTAATAAAATGAGGAAATTGCATCGCATTGTCTGAGTAGGTGTCATTCTATTCTGGGGGGT
GGGGTGGGGCAGGACAGCAAGGGGGAGGATTGGGAAGACAATAGCAGGCATGCTGGGGATGCGGTGGGCT
CTATGGCTTCTGAGGCGGAAAGAACCAGCTGGGGCTCTAGGGGGTATCCCC
[124 nt withheld, positions 6912-7035]
C
[91 nt withheld, positions 7037-7127]
A
[49 nt withheld, positions 7129-7177]
CCTTTGACGTTGGAGTCCACGTTCTTT
[37 nt withheld, positions 7205-7241]
ACCCTATCTCGGTCTATTCTTTTGATTTATAAGGGATTTTGCCGATTTCGGCCTATTGGTTAAAAAATGA
GCTGATTTAACAAAAATTTAACGCGAATTAATTCTGTGGAATGTGTGTCAGTTAGGGTGTGGAAAGTCCC
CAGGCTCCCCAGCAGGCAGAAGTATGCAAAGCATGCATCTCAATTAGTCAGCAACCAGGTGTGGAAAGTC
CCCAGGCTCCCCAGCAGGCAGAAGTATGCAAAGCATGCATCTCAATTAGTCAGCAACCATAGTCCCGCCC
CTAACTCCGCCCATCCCGCCCCTAACTCCGCCCAGTTCCGCCCATTCTCCGCCCCATGGCTGACTAATTT
TTTTTATTTATGCAGAGGCCGAGGCCGCCTCTGCCTCTGAGCTATTCCAGAAGTAGTGAGGAGGCTTTTT
TGGAGGCCTAGGCTTTTGCAAAAAGCTCCCGGGAGCTTGTATATCCATTTTCGGATCTGATCAGCACGTG
TTGACAATTAATCATCGGCATAGTATATCGGCATAGTATAATACGACAAGGTGAGGAACTAAACCATGGC
CAAGTTGACCAGTGCCGTTCCGGTGCTCACCGCGCGCGACGTCGCCGGAGCGGTCGAGTTCTGGACCGAC
CGGCTCGGGTTCTCCCGGGACTTCGTGGAGGACGACTTCGCCGGTGTGGTCCGGGACGACGTGACCCTGT
TCATCAGCGCGGTCCAGGACCAGGTGGTGCCGGACAACACCCTGGCCTGGGTGTGGGTGCGCGGCCTGGA
CGAGCTGTACGCCGAGTGGTCGGAGGTCGTGTCCACGAACTTCCGGGACGCCTCCGGGCCGGCCATGACC
GAGATCGGCGAGCAGCCGTGGGGGCGGGAGTTCGCCCTGCGCGACCCGGCCGGCAACTGCGTGCACTTCG
TGGCCGAGGAGCAGGACTGACACGTGCTACGAGATTTCGATTCCACCGCCGCCTTCTATGAAAGGTTGGG
CTTCGGAATCGTTTTCCGGGACGCCGGCTGGATGATCCTCCAGCGCGGGGATCTCATGCTGGAGTTCTTC
GCCCACCCCAACTTGTTTATTGCAGCTTATAATGGTTACAAATAAAGCAATAGCATCACAAATTTCACAA
ATAAAGCATTTTTTTCACTGCATTCTAGTTGTGGTTTGTCCAAACTCATCAATGTATCTTATCATGTCTG
TATACCGTCGACCTCTAGCTAGAGCTTGGCGTAATCATGGTCATAGCTGTTTCCTGTGTGAAATTGTTAT
CCGCTCACAATTCCACACAACATACGAGCCGGAAGCATAAAGTGTAAAGCCTGGGGTGCCTAATGAGTGA
GCTAACTCACATTAATTGCGTTGCGCTCACTGCCCGCTTTCCAGTCGGGAAACCTGTCGTGCCAGCTGCA
TTAATGAATCGGCCAACGCGCGGGGAGAGGCGGTTTGCGTATTGGGCGCTCTTCCGCTTCCTCGCTCACT
GACTCGCTGCGCTCGGTCGTTCGGCTGCGGCGAGCGGTATCAGCTCACTCAAAGGCGGTAATACGGTTAT
CCACAGAATCAGGGGATAACGCAGGAAAGAACATGTGAGCAAAAGGCCAGCAAAAGGCCAGGAACCGTAA
AAAGGCCGCGTTGCTGGCGTTTTTCCATAGGCTCCGCCCCCCTGACGAGCATCACAAAAATCGACGCTCA
AGTCAGAGGTGGCGAAACCCGACAGGACTATAAAGATACCAGGCGTTTCCCCCTGGAAGCTCCCTCGTGC
GCTCTCCTGTTCCGACCCTGCCGCTTACCGGATACCTGTCCGCCTTTCTCCCTTCGGGAAGCGTGGCGCT
TTCTCATAGCTCACGCTGTAGGTATCTCAGTTCGGTGTAGGTCGTTCGCTCCAAGCTGGGCTGTGTGCAC
GAACCCCCCGTTCAGCCCGACCGCTGCGCCTTATCCGGTAACTATCGTCTTGAGTCCAACCCGGTAAGAC
ACGACTTATCGCCACTGGCAGCAGCCACTGGTAACAGGATTAGCAGAGCGAGGTATGTAGGCGGTGCTAC
AGAGTTCTTGAAGTGGTGGCCTAACTACGGCTACACTAGAAGAACAGTATTTGGTATCTGCGCTCTGCTG
AAGCCAGTTACCTTCGGAAAAAGAGTTGGTAGCTCTTGATCCGGCAAACAAACCACCGCTGGTAGCGGTG
GTTTTTTTGTTTGCAAGCAGCAGATTACGCGCAGAAAAAAAGGATCTCAAGAAGATCCTTTGATCTTTTC
TACGGGGTCTGACGCTCAGTGGAACGAAAACTCACGTTAAGGGATTTTGGTCATGAGATTATCAAAAAGG
ATCTTCACCTAGATCCTTTTAAATTAAAAATGAAGTTTTAAATCAATCTAAAGTATATATGAGTAAACTT
GGTCTGACAGTTACCAATGCTTAATCAGTGAGGCACCTATCTCAGCGATCTGTCTATTTCGTTCATCCAT
AGTTGCCTGACTCCCCGTCGTGTAGATAACTACGATACGGGAGGGCTTACCATCTGGCCCCAGTGCTGCA
ATGATACCGCGAGACCCACGCTCACCGGCTCCAGATTTATCAGCAATAAACCAGCCAGCCGGAAGGGCCG
AGCGCAGAAGTGGTCCTGCAACTTTATCCGCCTCCATCCAGTCTATTAATTGTTGCCGGGAAGCTAGAGT
AAGTAGTTCGCCAGTTAATAGTTTGCGCAACGTTGTTGCCATTGCTACAGGCATCGTGGTGTCACGCTCG
TCGTTTGGTATGGCTTCATTCAGCTCCGGTTCCCAACGATCAAGGCGAGTTACATGATCCCCCATGTTGT
GCAAAAAAGCGGTTAGCTCCTTCGGTCCTCCGATCGTTGTCAGAAGTAAGTTGGCCGCAGTGTTATCACT
CATGGTTATGGCAGCACTGCATAATTCTCTTACTGTCATGCCATCCGTAAGATGCTTTTCTGTGACTGGT
GAGTACTCAACCAAGTCATTCTGAGAATAGTGTATGCGGCGACCGAGTTGCTCTTGCCCGGCGTCAATAC
GGGATAATACCGCGCCACATAGCAGAACTTTAAAAGTGCTCATCATTGGAAAACGTTCTTCGGGGCGAAA
ACTCTCAAGGATCTTACCGCTGTTGAGATCCAGTTCGATGTAACCCACTCGTGCACCCAACTGATCTTCA
GCATCTTTTACTTTCACCAGCGTTTCTGGGTGAGCAAAAACAGGAAGGCAAAATGCCGCAAAAAAGGGAA
TAAGGGCGACACGGAAATGTTGAATACTCATACTCTTCCTTTTTCAATATTATTGAAGCATTTATCAGGG
TTATTGTCTCATGAGCGGATACATATTTGAATGTATTTAGAAAAATAAACAAATAGGGGTTCCGCGCACA
TTTCCCCGAAAAGTGCCACCTGACGTCGACGGATCGGGAGATCTCCCGATCCCCTATGGTGCACTCTCAG
TACAATCTGCTCTGATGCCGCATAGTTAAGCCAGTATCTGCTCCCTGCTTGTGTGTTGGAGGTCGCTGAG
TAGTGCGCGAGCAAAATTTAAGCTACAACAAGGCAAGGCTTGACCGACAATTGCATGAAGAATCTGCTTA
GGGTTAGGCGTTTTGCGCTGCTTCGCGATGTACGGGCCAGATATACGCGTTGACATTGATTATTGACTAG
TTATTAATAGTAATCAATTACGGGGTCATTAGTTCATAGCCCATATATGGAGTTCCGCGTTACATAACTT
ACGGTAAATGGCCCGCCTGGCTGACCGCCCAACGACCCCCGCCCATTGACGTCAATAATGACGTATGTTC
CCATAGTAACGCCAATAGGGACTTTCCATTGACGTCAATGGGTGGAGTATTTACGGTAAACTGCCCACTT
GGCAGTACATCAAGTGTATCATATGCCAAGTACGCCCCCTATTGACGTCAATGACGGTAAATGGCCCGCC
TGGCATTATGCCCAGTACATGACCTTATGGGACTTTCCTACTTGGCAGTACATCTACGTATTAGTCATCG
CTATTACCATGGTGATGCGGTTTTGGCAGTACATCAATGGGCGTGGATAGCGGTTTGACTCACGGGGATT
TCCAAGTCTCCACCCCATTGACGTCAATGGGAGTTTGTTTTGGCACCAAAATCAACGGGACTTTCCAAAA
TGTCGTAACAACTCCGCCCCATTGACGCAAATGGGCGGTAGGCGTGTACGGTGGGAGGTCTATATAAGCA
GCGCGTTTTGCCTGTACTGGGTCTCTCTGGTTAGACCAGATCTGAGCCTGGGAGCTCTCTGGCTAACTAG
GGAACCCACTGCTTAAGCCTCAATAAAGCTTGCCTTGAGTGCTTCAAGTAGTGTGTGCCCGTCTGTTGTG
TGACTCTGGTAACTAGAGATCCCTCAGACCCTTTTAGTCAGTGTGGAAAATCTCTAGCAGTGGCGCCCGA
ACAGGGACTTGAAAGCGAAAGGGAAACCAGAGGAGCTCTCTCGACGCAGGACTCGGCTTGCTGAAGCGCG
CACGGCAAGAGGCGAGGGGCGGCGACTGGTGAGTACGCCAAAAATTTTGACTAGCGGAGGCTAGAAGGAG
AGAGATGGGTGCGAGAGCGTCAGTATTAAGCGGGGGAGAATTAGATCGCGATGGGAAAAAATTCGGTTAA
GGCCAGGGGGAAAGAAAAAATATAAATTAAAACATATAGTATGGGCAAGCAGGGAGCTAGAACGATTCGC
AGTTAATCCTGGCCTGTTAGAAACATCAGAAGGCTGTAGACAAATACTGGGACAGCTACAACCATCCCTT
CAGACAGGATCAGAAGAACTTAGATCATTATATAATACAGTAGCAACCCTCTATTGTGTGCATCAAAGGA
TAGAGATAAAAGACACCAAGGAAGCTTTAGACAAGATAGAGGAAGAGCAAAACAAAAGTAAGACCACCGC
ACAGCAAGCGGCCGCTGATCTTCAGACCTGGAGGAGGAGATATGAGGGACAATTGGAGAAGTGAATTATA
TAAATATAAAGTAGTAAAAATTGAACCATTAGGAGTAGCACCCACCAAGGCAAAGAGAAGAGTGGTGCAG
AGAGAAAAAAGAGCAGTGGGAATAGGAGCTTTGTTCCTTGGGTTCTTGGGAGCAGCAGGAAGCACTATGG
GCGCAGCGTCAATGACGCTGACGGTACAGGCCAGACAATTATTGTCTGGTATAGTGCAGCAGCAGAACAA
TTTGCTGAGGGCTATTGAGGCGCAACAGCATCTGTTGCAACTCACAGTCTGGGGCATCAAGCAGCTCCAG
GCAAGAATCCTGGCTGTGGAAAGATACCTAAAGGATCAACAGCTCCTGGGGATTTGGGGTTGCTCTGGAA
AACTCATTTGCACCACTGCTGTGCCTTGGAATGCTAGTTGGAGTAATAAATCTCTGGAACAGATTTGGAA
TCACACGACCTGGATGGAGTGGGACAGAGAAATTAACAATTACACAAGCTTAATACACTCCTTAATTGAA
GAATCGCAAAACCAGCAAGAAAAGAATGAACAAGAATTATTGGAATTAGATAAATGGGCAAGTTTGTGGA
ATTGGTTTAACATAACAAATTGGCTGTGGTATATAAAATTATTCATAATGATAGTAGGAGGCTTGGTAGG
TTTAAGAATAGTTTTTGCTGTACTTTCTATAGTGAATAGAGTTAGGCAGGGATATTCACCATTATCGTTT
CAGACCCACCTCCCAACCCCGAGGGGACCCGACAGGCCCGAAGGAATAGAAGAAGAAGGTGGAGAGAGAG
ACAGAGACAGATCCATTCGATTAGTGAACGGATCGGCACTGCGTGCGCCAATTCTGCAGACAAATGGCAG
TATTCATCCACAATTTTAAAAGAAAAGGGGGGATTGGGGGGTACAGTGCAGGGGAAAGAATAGTAGACAT
AATAGCAACAGACATACAAACTAAAGAATTACAAAAACAAATTACAAAAATTCAAAATTTTCGGGTTTAT
TACAGGGACAGCAGAGATCCAGTTTGGTTAATTAGCTAGCGAGGGCCTATTTCCCATGATTCCTTCATAT
TTGCATATACGATACAAGGCTGTTAGAGAGATAATTGGAATTAATTTGACTGTAAACACAAAGATATTAG
TACAAAATACGTGACGTAGAAAGTAATAATTTCTTGGGTAGTTTGCAGTTTTAAAATTATGTTTTAAAAT
GGACTATCATATGCTTACCGTAACTTGAAAGTATTTCGATTTCTTGGCTTTATATATCTTGTGGAAAGGA
CGAAACACCGGGCTCGCGGGTCACTAGGC
Features (pLannotate 1.2.2; 38 found; start..end, strand, type, name):
     18..36      +  misc_RNA       MS2 stem loop: stem loop that binds the bacteriophage MS2 coat protein
     47..83      +  misc_RNA       gRNA scaffold (fragment): guide RNA scaffold for the Streptococcus pyogenes CRISPR/Cas9 system
     88..106     +  misc_RNA       MS2 stem loop: stem loop that binds the bacteriophage MS2 coat protein
    117..136     +  misc_RNA       gRNA scaffold (fragment): guide RNA scaffold for the Streptococcus pyogenes CRISPR/Cas9 system
    149..167     +  CDS            small t antigen (fragment): SV40 (simian virus 40) small t antigen
    193..404     +  promoter       EF-1α core promoter: core promoter for human elongation factor EF-1α
    421..468     +  CDS            nucleoplasmin NLS: bipartite nuclear localization signal from nucleoplasmin
    468..4569    +  CDS            dCas9 (fragment): catalytically dead mutant of the Cas9 endonuclease from the Streptococcus pyogenes Type II CRISPR/Cas system RNA-guided DNA-binding protein that lacks endonuclease activity due to the D10A mutation in the RuvC catalytic domain and the N863A mutation in the HNH catalytic domain
   4894..5292    +  CDS            BSD: blasticidin S deaminase; Aspergillus terreus BSD; confers resistance to blasticidin
   5293..5314    +  misc_feature   MCS (fragment): pBluescript multiple cloning site
   5317..5905    +  misc_feature   WPRE: woodchuck hepatitis virus posttranscriptional regulatory element
   5842..6423    +  CDS            nef (fragment): NEF_HV1H2 - Experimental evidence at protein level: Swiss-Prot protein existence level 1. Extracellular Nef protein targets CD4(+) T-lymphocytes for apoptosis by interacting with CXCR4 surface receptors. From Human immunodeficiency virus type 1 group M subtype B (isolate HXB2) (HIV-1).
   6430..6610    +  LTR            5' LTR (truncated): truncated 5' long terminal repeat (LTR) from HIV-1
   6642..6866    +  polyA_signal   bGH poly(A) signal: bovine growth hormone polyadenylation signal
   6870..6891    +  promoter       SV40 promoter (fragment): SV40 enhancer and early promoter
   6912..7340    +  rep_origin     f1 ori (sequence partly withheld): f1 bacteriophage origin of replication; arrow indicates direction of (+) strand synthesis
   7354..7683    +  promoter       SV40 promoter: SV40 enhancer and early promoter
   7731..7778    +  promoter       EM7 promoter: synthetic bacterial promoter&nbsp
   7797..8171    +  CDS            BleoR: antibiotic-binding protein; Sh ble from Streptoalloteichus hindustanus; confers resistance to bleomycin, phleomycin, and Zeocin™
   8181..8306    +  CDS            ble (fragment): BLE_KLEPN - Experimental evidence at protein level: Swiss-Prot protein existence level 1. Binding protein with a strong affinity to the bleomycin family of antibiotics. Binds to CL990; an antimitotic-antibiotic compound. From Klebsiella pneumoniae.
   8301..8422    +  polyA_signal   SV40 poly(A) signal: SV40 polyadenylation signal
   8493..8515    -  protein_bind   lac operator (fragment): The lac repressor binds to the lac operator to inhibit transcription in E. coli. This inhibition can be relieved by adding lactose or isopropyl-β-D-thiogalactopyranoside (IPTG). lac repressor encoded by lacI
   8519..8549    -  promoter       lac promoter: promoter for the E. coli lac operon
   8564..8585    -  protein_bind   CAP binding site: CAP binding activates transcription in the presence of cAMP. E. coli catabolite activator protein
   8598..8690    -  CDS            lacI (fragment): lac repressor; lacI; The lac repressor binds to the lac operator to inhibit transcription in E. coli. This inhibition can be relieved by adding lactose or isopropyl-β-D-thiogalactopyranoside (IPTG).
   8873..9461    -  rep_origin     ori: high-copy-number ColE1/pMB1/pBR322/pUC origin of replication
   9632..10492   -  CDS            AmpR: β-lactamase; bla; confers resistance to ampicillin, carbenicillin, and related antibiotics
  10493..10597   -  promoter       AmpR promoter: bla
  10656..10708   -  misc_feature   bom (fragment): basis of mobility region from pBR322
  10863..11242   +  enhancer       CMV enhancer: human cytomegalovirus immediate early enhancer
  11243..11442   +  promoter       CMV promoter: human cytomegalovirus (CMV) immediate early promoter
  11460..11640   +  LTR            5' LTR (truncated): truncated 5' long terminal repeat (LTR) from HIV-1
  11687..11812   +  misc_feature   HIV-1 Ψ: packaging signal of human immunodeficiency virus type 1
  11796..12159   +  CDS            HIV-1 gag (fragment): gag protein from human immunodeficiency virus 1; gag
  12305..12538   +  misc_feature   RRE: The Rev response element (RRE) of HIV-1 allows for Rev-dependent mRNA export from the nucleus to the cytoplasm.
  12915..13015   +  CDS            Rev (fragment): human immunodeficiency virus 1 (HIV-1) Rev protein; rev; enhances nuclear export of unspliced and incompletely spliced viral mRNAs
  13065..13182   +  misc_feature   cPPT/CTS: central polypurine tract and central termination sequence of HIV-1
  13232..13472   +  promoter       U6 promoter: RNA polymerase III promoter for human U6 snRNA
