[The description below was written by a language model from this plasmid's Addgene catalogue record and pLannotate feature annotations shown in this document.]
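Description:
lentiSAMv2 GLIS3 TSS-guide1 is a third-generation-style lentiviral transfer plasmid for CRISPR activation (CRISPRa) of the human GLIS3 gene, built on the lentiSAMv2 backbone. It is maintained in E. coli through a high-copy ColE1/pUC origin with ampicillin resistance (AmpR), and also carries an f1 origin. The viral genome is driven by a CMV enhancer/promoter fused to a truncated HIV-1 5' LTR, followed by the Ψ packaging signal, RRE for Rev-dependent export, and cPPT/CTS, and closes with a WPRE and a second truncated LTR that serves as the 3' LTR, followed by a bGH polyadenylation signal. Outside the LTRs, the backbone retains an SV40/EM7-driven BleoR cassette, although the catalogue lists blasticidin as the mammalian selection marker.

Two expression units sit within the provirus. A human U6 promoter transcribes a single guide RNA whose spacer is directed at the GLIS3 transcription start site region; its S. pyogenes scaffold is interrupted by two MS2 stem loops, the SAM design that lets MS2 coat protein fusions bring additional activators to the target. Those helper proteins are not encoded here and would have to be supplied separately. Downstream, the EF-1α core promoter drives an NLS-tagged, catalytically dead Cas9 (D10A/N863A) fused, according to the record, to the VP64 activation domain and linked by a 2A peptide to blasticidin S deaminase. This allows transduced cells to be selected from the same transcript. The VP64 and 2A segments are not individually annotated in the feature table but fall in the gap between dCas9 and BSD. The plasmid was deposited in connection with a study of pancreatic islet chromatin architecture and type 2 diabetes genetics.
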