Addgene plasmid #118188: lentiSAMv2 GLIS3 TSS-guide1
Purpose: CRISPR-mediated activation of GLIS3. Catalytically inactive Cas9 from S. pyogenes and VP64 with 2A-BlastR.
Depositing lab: Jorge Ferrer. Depositing organization: Imperial College London. Publication: Human pancreatic islet three-dimensional chromatin architecture provides insights into the genetics of type 2 diabetes. Miguel-Escalada I, Bonas-Guarch S, Cebola I, Ponsa-Cobas J, Mendieta-Esteban J, Atla G, Javierre BM, Rolando DMY, Farabella I, Morgan CC, Garcia-Hurtado J, Beucher A, Moran I, Pasquali L, Ramos-Rodriguez M, Appel EVR, Linneberg A, Gjesing AP, Witte DR, Pedersen O, Grarup N, Ravassard P, Torrents D, Mercader JM, Piemonti L, Berney T, de Koning EJP, Kerr-Conte J, Pattou F, Fedko IO, Groop L, Prokopenko I, Hansen T, Marti-Renom MA, Fraser P, Ferrer J. Nat Genet. 2019 Jun 28. pii: 10.1038/s41588-019-0457-0. doi: 10.1038/s41588-019-0457-0. PubMed 31253982.
Backbone
  Vector backbone: lentiSAMv2
  Backbone manufacturer: Feng Zhang (Addgene #75112)
  Vector type: Mammalian Expression, Lentiviral, CRISPR
  Selectable markers: Blasticidin
Growth in bacteria
  Bacterial resistance: Ampicillin, 100 μg/mL
  Growth temperature: 37°C
  Growth strain: Stbl3
  Copy number: High Copy
Gene/Insert
  Gene/Insert name: dCas9-VP64-2A-BlastR
  gRNA/shRNA sequence: GGCTCGCGGGTCACTAGGC
  Species: H. sapiens (human)
  Promoter: EF1a core and U6
  Cloning method: Restriction Enzyme; 5′ cloning site Unknown (destroyed during cloning); 3′ cloning site Unknown (destroyed during cloning)
  Sequencing primers: 5′ GATCCGCCACCATGGATGC
Terms and licenses: Academic/Nonprofit Terms; Industry Terms: Not Available to Industry
Depositor comments: Please visit https://www.biorxiv.org/content/early/2018/08/27/400291 for bioRxiv preprint.
How to cite: lentiSAMv2 GLIS3 TSS-guide1 was a gift from Jorge Ferrer (Addgene plasmid # 118188 ; http://n2t.net/addgene:118188 ; RRID:Addgene_118188)
