>Addgene plasmid #118188 | lentiSAMv2 GLIS3 TSS-guide1 | depositor partial sequence | sequence record 223279 | Guide RNA, MS2 stem loops, EF1a core promoter, NLS
ANNNNNNNNNNNNNNNNNNTTTNNNTTATGTTTTAAAATGGACTATCATATGCTTACCGTAACTTGAAAG
TATTTCGATTTCTTGGCTTTATATATCTTGTGGAAAGGACGAAACACCGGGCTCGCGGGTCACTAGGCGT
TTTAGAGCTAGGCCAACATGAGGATCACCCATGTCTGCAGGGCCTAGCAAGTTAAAATAAGGCTAGTCCG
TTATCAACTTGGCCAACATGAGGATCACCCATGTCTGCAGGGCCAAGTGGCACCGAGTCGGTGCTTTTTT
TGGATCCTAGGTCTTGAAAGGAGTGGGAATTGGCTCCGGTGCCCGTCAGTGGGCAGAGCGCACATCGCCC
ACAGTCCCCGAGAAGTTGGGGGGAGGGGTCGGCNATTGATCCGGTGCCTAGAGAANGNGGCNNGNANTAN
NNNGNNANNNNNANGNCNNGNNNNGGNTCCNNCNTTTTCNNNANGGNGGGNGAGANNNNTATNTNNNNNN
NTNNTNNNCNNGNNCNNTCTNANNANNATNNNNNNAGTCGACNNNNNNCNNGCATNNGGNNAANANNNAN
AGGNNNNNNNNNATNAAAAACGTTNNNCANNNNANNNNNANNNNNGANNANNNNNGCNNNNNNNNNNNGN
NNNNNNNNNNANNNNNNNTNNNTTNNNNNNTGNNNANNNGNGNNNNTTNTGTGNNNNNNAGNNNNNNANN
NNNNNNNNNCNNNNGNANNCNNNNCNNNNNNNNNANNNNNNNNANCNNAANNNGNTNNNNNNNNNANNCN
NNTNNNCCNANTNCNNNANN
